Addgene plasmid #232913: pCAG/VPS15(R36D)-TSF
Purpose: Mammalian Expression
Depositing lab: James Hurley. Depositing organization: University of California, Berkeley.
Backbone
  Vector backbone: pCAG
  Vector type: Mammalian Expression
Growth in bacteria
  Bacterial resistance: Ampicillin, 100 μg/mL
  Growth temperature: 37°C
  Growth strain: DH5alpha
  Copy number: High Copy
Gene/Insert
  Gene/Insert name: VPS15 (alt name: PIK3R4)
  Species: H. sapiens (human)
  Mutation: R36D
  Entrez Gene: PIK3R4 (a.k.a. VPS15, p150)
  Cloning method: Gibson Cloning
Terms and licenses: Academic/Nonprofit Terms; Industry Terms: Not Available to Industry
How to cite: pCAG/VPS15(R36D)-TSF was a gift from James Hurley (Addgene plasmid # 232913 ; http://n2t.net/addgene:232913 ; RRID:Addgene_232913)
