[The description below was written by a language model from this plasmid's Addgene catalogue record and pLannotate feature annotations shown in this document.]
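Description:
pCAG/VPS15(R36D)-TSF is a mammalian expression plasmid of about 9.1 kb built on the pCAG backbone. It encodes human VPS15 (PIK3R4, also called p150), the regulatory subunit associated with the class III phosphatidylinositol 3-kinase VPS34, carrying an R36D point substitution. The record does not say what functional effect the mutation is meant to have. In bacteria the plasmid is maintained by a high-copy ColE1/pUC-type origin and selected with ampicillin through the β-lactamase gene and its native promoter. Remnants of lac promoter/operator and lacI sequence are backbone carry-over with no evident role in expression.

Transcription is driven by the composite CAG promoter, made up of the CMV immediate-early enhancer, the chicken β-actin promoter and a chimeric chicken β-actin/rabbit β-globin intron, which gives strong constitutive expression in many mammalian cell types. The PIK3R4 open reading frame spans the numbering origin of the circular sequence. It is followed directly by a C-terminal "TSF" module: a TEV protease recognition site, a Twin-Strep-tag and a FLAG epitope. This arrangement allows affinity capture on Strep-Tactin or anti-FLAG resin, and the tags can then be removed by TEV cleavage. The transcript ends in rabbit β-globin 3′ sequence containing its polyadenylation signal; the short "HBB" hit in the annotation most likely reflects this globin-derived region rather than a separate coding element. An SV40 origin and SV40 poly(A) signal lie downstream, and the origin could support episomal amplification in cells expressing large T antigen. No mammalian selection marker is annotated, so the design fits transient transfection. The stated purpose is simply mammalian expression, and the tag design suggests production and purification of the mutant protein, probably for comparison with wild type.
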