Features (pLannotate 1.2.2; 22 found; start..end, strand, type, name):
   3177..3193    +  CDS            TEV site (fragment): tobacco etch virus (TEV) protease recognition and cleavage site
   3216..3233    +  CDS            Twin-Strep-tag (fragment): two Strep-Tag®II moieties connected by a linker for enhanced binding to Strep-Tactin®, an engineered form of streptavidin (Schmidt et al., 2013)
   3270..3292    +  CDS            Strep-Tag II (fragment): peptide that binds Strep-Tactin®, an engineered form of streptavidin
   3300..3323    +  CDS            FLAG: FLAG® epitope tag, followed by an enterokinase cleavage site
   3333..3410    +  CDS            HBB (fragment): HBB_PONPY - Experimental evidence at transcript level: Swiss-Prot protein existence level 2. Involved in oxygen transport from the lung to the various peripheral tissues. From Pongo pygmaeus (Bornean orangutan).
   3481..3536    +  polyA_signal   β-globin poly(A) signal: rabbit β-globin polyadenylation signal (Gil and Proudfoot, 1987)
   3921..3937    -  protein_bind   lac operator: The lac repressor binds to the lac operator to inhibit transcription in E. coli. This inhibition can be relieved by adding lactose or isopropyl-β-D-thiogalactopyranoside (IPTG). lac repressor encoded by lacI
   3945..3975    -  promoter       lac promoter: promoter for the E. coli lac operon
   3990..4011    -  protein_bind   CAP binding site: CAP binding activates transcription in the presence of cAMP. E. coli catabolite activator protein
   4024..4063    -  CDS            lacI (fragment): lac repressor; lacI; The lac repressor binds to the lac operator to inhibit transcription in E. coli. This inhibition can be relieved by adding lactose or isopropyl-β-D-thiogalactopyranoside (IPTG).
   4070..4092    +  promoter       SV40 promoter (fragment): SV40 enhancer and early promoter
   4116..4251    +  rep_origin     SV40 ori: SV40 origin of replication
   4271..4405    +  polyA_signal   SV40 poly(A) signal: SV40 polyadenylation signal
   4407..4461    -  CDS            lacI (fragment): lac repressor; lacI; The lac repressor binds to the lac operator to inhibit transcription in E. coli. This inhibition can be relieved by adding lactose or isopropyl-β-D-thiogalactopyranoside (IPTG).
   4644..5232    -  rep_origin     ori: high-copy-number ColE1/pMB1/pBR322/pUC origin of replication
   5403..6263    -  CDS            AmpR: β-lactamase; bla; confers resistance to ampicillin, carbenicillin, and related antibiotics
   6264..6368    -  promoter       AmpR promoter: bla
   6399..6778    +  enhancer       CMV enhancer: human cytomegalovirus immediate early enhancer
   6780..6906    +  promoter       chicken β-actin promoter (fragment): contains a 21-bp deletion relative to the standard chicken β-actin promoter
   6913..7069    +  promoter       chicken β-actin promoter (fragment): contains a 21-bp deletion relative to the standard chicken β-actin promoter
   7070..8086    +  intron         chimeric intron: chimera between introns from chicken β-actin and rabbit β-globin
   8166..3170    +  CDS            PIK3R4 (across the origin): PI3R4_HUMAN - Also known as VPS15 From Homo sapiens (Human).
>Addgene plasmid #232913 | pCAG/VPS15(R36D)-TSF | addgene full sequence | sequence record 465433 | Addgene NGS Result
TGGAGGCTGAAGATTACCTGAAGCAGCAGAGAGGCAACGCCTTCCCAGAGATCTTCTACACATTTCTGCA
GCCCTATATGGCCCAGTTCGCTAAAGAGACTTTTCTGAGCGCCGACGAACGGATCCTGGTCATCAGAAAG
GATCTGGGAAACATCATTCATAATCTGTGCGGCCACGACCTGCCCGAAAAAGCCGAGGGCGAACCTAAGG
AGAATGGGCTGGTCATCCTGGTGTCTGTGATTACAAGTTGCCTGCAGACTCTGAAGTATTGTGATAGCAA
ACTGGCCGCTCTGGAACTGATCCTGCATCTGGCTCCAAGGCTGTCCGTGGAGATCCTGCTGGACAGAATT
ACCCCTTACCTGCTGCACTTCTCCAACGATTCTGTGCCACGGGTGAGAGCCGAGGCTCTGAGGACACTGA
CTAAAGTGCTGGCCCTGGTGAAGGAAGTGCCTCGCAACGACATCAATATCTACCCCGAGTATATCCTGCC
TGGCATTGCCCACCTGGCTCAGGACGATGCCACTATTGTGAGGCTGGCCTATGCTGAGAATATCGCCCTG
CTGGCTGAAACCGCCCTGCGCTTTCTGGAGCTGGTGCAGCTGAAGAACCTGAATATGGAAAACGACCCCA
ACAATGAGGAAATCGATGAGGTGACCCATCCTAACGGGAATTACGACACAGAGCTGCAGGCCCTGCACGA
AATGGTGCAGCAGAAAGTGGTGACCCTGCTGTCCGATCCAGAAAACATTGTGAAGCAGACTCTGATGGAG
AATGGGATCACCAGGCTGTGTGTGTTCTTTGGACGCCAGAAAGCTAACGACGTGCTGCTGTCACATATGA
TCACATTCCTGAACGACAAGAATGATTGGCACCTGCGGGGCGCCTTCTTTGATAGCATCGTGGGAGTGGC
CGCTTATGTGGGCTGGCAGAGCTCCTCTATTCTGAAGCCTCTGCTGCAGCAGGGGCTGTCTGACGCCGAG
GAATTTGTGATCGTGAAAGCTCTGTATGCCCTGACCTGCATGTGTCAGCTGGGACTGCTGCAGAAGCCAC
ATGTGTACGAGTTCGCTAGCGATATCGCCCCATTTCTGTGCCACCCCAATCTGTGGATTCGGTATGGGGC
CGTGGGATTCATCACTGTGGTGGCTAGACAGATTAGCACCGCCGACGTGTACTGTAAACTGATGCCATAC
CTGGATCCCTATATCACACAGCCCATCATTCAGATTGAACGGAAACTGGTGCTGCTGTCCGTGCTGAAGG
AGCCTGTGTCTAGGAGTATTTTCGACTACGCCCTGCGCAGCAAGGATATCACTTCCCTGTTTAGACACCT
GCATATGAGGCAGAAGAAACGCAACGGATCCCTGCCTGACTGCCCACCTCCAGAGGATCCAGCCATCGCT
CAGCTGCTGAAGAAACTGCTGTCTCAGGGGATGACCGAGGAAGAGGAAGACAAGCTGCTGGCCCTGAAAG
ATTTCATGATGAAGTCTAACAAGGCCAAAGCTAATATCGTGGACCAGAGTCACCTGCATGATAGTTCACA
GAAGGGCGTGATCGACCTGGCCGCTCTGGGCATTACAGGGAGGCAGGTGGATCTGGTGAAGACTAAACAG
GAGCCCGACGATAAAAGGGCCCGCAAGCACGTGAAACAGGACAGCAACGTGAATGAGGAATGGAAGTCAA
TGTTTGGAAGCCTGGACCCCCCTAATATGCCTCAGGCTCTGCCAAAAGGCAGCGATCAGGAAGTGATCCA
GACCGGGAAGCCACCAAGATCAGAGAGCTCCGCCGGCATTTGTGTGCCCCTGAGCACATCTAGTCAGGTG
CCTGAGGTGACCACAGTGCAGAACAAGAAACCTGTGATCCCAGTGCTGTCAAGCACCATTCTGCCAAGCA
CATACCAGATCAGGATTACTACCTGCAAAACCGAACTGCAGCAGCTGATCCAGCAGAAGCGGGAGCAGTG
TAACGCTGAAAGAATTGCCAAGCAGATGATGGAGAATGCCGAGTGGGAAAGTAAACCTCCACCACCTGGA
TGGAGGCCAAAGGGACTGCTGGTGGCTCACCTGCATGAACACAAAAGCGCCGTGAATCGGATCAGAGTGT
CCGACGAGCACTCTCTGTTCGCCACATGCTCCAACGATGGAACTGTGAAGATTTGGAATTCTCAGAAGAT
GGAGGGCAAAACAACTACCACAAGGTCTATCCTGACCTATAGTCGGATTGGAGGCAGAGTGAAGACCCTG
ACATTTTGTCAGGGCAGCCATTACCTGGCCATCGCTTCCGACAACGGGGCTGTGCAGCTGCTGGGAATTG
AAGCCTCAAAGCTGCCCAAAAGCCCTAAGATCCACCCCCTGCAGTCCAGGATTCTGGACCAGAAGGAGGA
TGGCTGCGTGGTGGACATGCACCATTTCAACAGTGGGGCCCAGTCAGTGCTGGCCTACGCTACAGTGAAT
GGGTCTCTGGTGGGATGGGATCTGCGCTCCTCTAGTAACGCTTGGACTCTGAAGCATGACCTGAAATCCG
GCCTGATCACCTCTTTCGCCGTGGATATTCACCAGTGCTGGCTGTGTATCGGCACATCAAGCGGGACTAT
GGCTTGCTGGGACATGCGCTTTCAGCTGCCAATCTCCTCTCATTGTCACCCAAGCAGGGCTAGGATTAGG
AGGCTGTCTATGCACCCTCTGTATCAGAGTTGGGTCATCGCCGCTGTGCAGGGGAACAATGAAGTGTCCA
TGTGGGACATGGAGACCGGAGATCGGAGATTCACACTGTGGGCTAGTTCAGCCCCACCCCTGTCTGAGCT
GCAGCCTAGTCCACATTCAGTGCACGGGATCTACTGTTCCCCTGCTGATGGAAATCCAATCCTGCTGACC
GCCGGCTCTGACATGAAAATTAGGTTTTGGGATCTGGCTTACCCAGAGCGCAGTTATGTGGTGGCCGGCT
CAACCAGCTCCCCCTCAGTGAGCTACTATCGGAAGATCATTGAGGGCACAGAAGTGGTGCAGGAAATCCA
GAACAAGCAGAAAGTGGGACCAAGTGACGATACTCCAAGGAGGGGACCTGAGTCACTGCCAGTGGGACAC
CATGACATCATTACCGATGTGGCTACATTCCAGACTACCCAGGGCTTCATCGTGACCGCCTCCAGAGACG
GCATCGTGAAAGTGTGGAAGGGTACCGAAAACCTGTACTTCCAATCCGGTATGGCGGCCTGGTCACACCC
GCAGTTCGAGAAAGGTGGAGGTGCCCGAGGTGGATCGGGAGGTGGATCGTGGAGCCACCCGCAGTTCGAA
AAAGGATTCGATTACAAGGATGACGATGACAAGTAGCTCGAGGAATTCACTCCTCAGGTGCAGGCTGCCT
ATCAGAAGGTGGTGGCTGGTGTGGCCAATGCCCTGGCTCACAAATACCACTGAGATCTTTTTCCCTCTGC
CAAAAATTATGGGGACATCATGAAGCCCCTTGAGCATCTGACTTCTGGCTAATAAAGGAAATTTATTTTC
ATTGCAATAGTGTGTTGGAATTTTTTGTGTCTCTCACTCGGAAGGACATATGGGAGGGCAAATCATTTAA
AACATCAGAATGAGTATTTGGTTTAGAGTTTGGCAACATATGCCCATATGCTGGCTGCCATGAACAAAGG
TTGGCTATAAAGAGGTCATCAGTATATGAAACAGCCCCCTGCTGTCCATTCCTTATTCCATAGAAAAGCC
TTGACTTGAGGTTAGATTTTTTTTATATTTTGTTTTGTGTTATTTTTTTCTTTAACATCCCTAAAATTTT
CCTTACATGTTTTACTAGCCAGATTTTTCCTCCTCTCCTGACTACTCCCAGTCATAGCTGTCCCTCTTCT
CTTATGGAGATCCCTCGACCTGCAGCCCAAGCTTGGCGTAATCATGGTCATAGCTGTTTCCTGTGTGAAA
TTGTTATCCGCTCACAATTCCACACAACATACGAGCCGGAAGCATAAAGTGTAAAGCCTGGGGTGCCTAA
TGAGTGAGCTAACTCACATTAATTGCGTTGCGCTCACTGCCCGCTTTCCAGTCGGGAAACCTGTCGTGCC
AGCGGATCCGCATCTCAATTAGTCAGCAACCATAGTCCCGCCCCTAACTCCGCCCATCCCGCCCCTAACT
CCGCCCAGTTCCGCCCATTCTCCGCCCCATGGCTGACTAATTTTTTTTATTTATGCAGAGGCCGAGGCCG
CCTCGGCCTCTGAGCTATTCCAGAAGTAGTGAGGAGGCTTTTTTGGAGGCCTAGGCTTTTGCAAAAAGCT
AACTTGTTTATTGCAGCTTATAATGGTTACAAATAAAGCAATAGCATCACAAATTTCACAAATAAAGCAT
TTTTTTCACTGCATTCTAGTTGTGGTTTGTCCAAACTCATCAATGTATCTTATCATGTCTGGATCCGCTG
CATTAATGAATCGGCCAACGCGCGGGGAGAGGCGGTTTGCGTATTGGGCGCTCTTCCGCTTCCTCGCTCA
CTGACTCGCTGCGCTCGGTCGTTCGGCTGCGGCGAGCGGTATCAGCTCACTCAAAGGCGGTAATACGGTT
ATCCACAGAATCAGGGGATAACGCAGGAAAGAACATGTGAGCAAAAGGCCAGCAAAAGGCCAGGAACCGT
AAAAAGGCCGCGTTGCTGGCGTTTTTCCATAGGCTCCGCCCCCCTGACGAGCATCACAAAAATCGACGCT
CAAGTCAGAGGTGGCGAAACCCGACAGGACTATAAAGATACCAGGCGTTTCCCCCTGGAAGCTCCCTCGT
GCGCTCTCCTGTTCCGACCCTGCCGCTTACCGGATACCTGTCCGCCTTTCTCCCTTCGGGAAGCGTGGCG
CTTTCTCATAGCTCACGCTGTAGGTATCTCAGTTCGGTGTAGGTCGTTCGCTCCAAGCTGGGCTGTGTGC
ACGAACCCCCCGTTCAGCCCGACCGCTGCGCCTTATCCGGTAACTATCGTCTTGAGTCCAACCCGGTAAG
ACACGACTTATCGCCACTGGCAGCAGCCACTGGTAACAGGATTAGCAGAGCGAGGTATGTAGGCGGTGCT
ACAGAGTTCTTGAAGTGGTGGCCTAACTACGGCTACACTAGAAGAACAGTATTTGGTATCTGCGCTCTGC
TGAAGCCAGTTACCTTCGGAAAAAGAGTTGGTAGCTCTTGATCCGGCAAACAAACCACCGCTGGTAGCGG
TGGTTTTTTTGTTTGCAAGCAGCAGATTACGCGCAGAAAAAAAGGATCTCAAGAAGATCCTTTGATCTTT
TCTACGGGGTCTGACGCTCAGTGGAACGAAAACTCACGTTAAGGGATTTTGGTCATGAGATTATCAAAAA
GGATCTTCACCTAGATCCTTTTAAATTAAAAATGAAGTTTTAAATCAATCTAAAGTATATATGAGTAAAC
TTGGTCTGACAGTTACCAATGCTTAATCAGTGAGGCACCTATCTCAGCGATCTGTCTATTTCGTTCATCC
ATAGTTGCCTGACTCCCCGTCGTGTAGATAACTACGATACGGGAGGGCTTACCATCTGGCCCCAGTGCTG
CAATGATACCGCGAGACCCACGCTCACCGGCTCCAGATTTATCAGCAATAAACCAGCCAGCCGGAAGGGC
CGAGCGCAGAAGTGGTCCTGCAACTTTATCCGCCTCCATCCAGTCTATTAATTGTTGCCGGGAAGCTAGA
GTAAGTAGTTCGCCAGTTAATAGTTTGCGCAACGTTGTTGCCATTGCTACAGGCATCGTGGTGTCACGCT
CGTCGTTTGGTATGGCTTCATTCAGCTCCGGTTCCCAACGATCAAGGCGAGTTACATGATCCCCCATGTT
GTGCAAAAAAGCGGTTAGCTCCTTCGGTCCTCCGATCGTTGTCAGAAGTAAGTTGGCCGCAGTGTTATCA
CTCATGGTTATGGCAGCACTGCATAATTCTCTTACTGTCATGCCATCCGTAAGATGCTTTTCTGTGACTG
GTGAGTACTCAACCAAGTCATTCTGAGAATAGTGTATGCGGCGACCGAGTTGCTCTTGCCCGGCGTCAAT
ACGGGATAATACCGCGCCACATAGCAGAACTTTAAAAGTGCTCATCATTGGAAAACGTTCTTCGGGGCGA
AAACTCTCAAGGATCTTACCGCTGTTGAGATCCAGTTCGATGTAACCCACTCGTGCACCCAACTGATCTT
CAGCATCTTTTACTTTCACCAGCGTTTCTGGGTGAGCAAAAACAGGAAGGCAAAATGCCGCAAAAAAGGG
AATAAGGGCGACACGGAAATGTTGAATACTCATACTCTTCCTTTTTCAATATTATTGAAGCATTTATCAG
GGTTATTGTCTCATGAGCGGATACATATTTGAATGTATTTAGAAAAATAAACAAATAGGGGTTCCGCGCA
CATTTCCCCGAAAAGTGCCACCTGGGTCGACATTGATTATTGACTAGTTATTAATAGTAATCAATTACGG
GGTCATTAGTTCATAGCCCATATATGGAGTTCCGCGTTACATAACTTACGGTAAATGGCCCGCCTGGCTG
ACCGCCCAACGACCCCCGCCCATTGACGTCAATAATGACGTATGTTCCCATAGTAACGCCAATAGGGACT
TTCCATTGACGTCAATGGGTGGAGTATTTACGGTAAACTGCCCACTTGGCAGTACATCAAGTGTATCATA
TGCCAAGTACGCCCCCTATTGACGTCAATGACGGTAAATGGCCCGCCTGGCATTATGCCCAGTACATGAC
CTTATGGGACTTTCCTACTTGGCAGTACATCTACGTATTAGTCATCGCTATTACCATGGTCGAGGTGAGC
CCCACGTTCTGCTTCACTCTCCCCATCTCCCCCCCCTCCCCACCCCCAATTTTGTATTTATTTATTTTTT
AATTATTTTGTGCAGCGATGGGGGCGGGGGGGGGGGGGGGGGGGGGGGGGGGGGGGGCGCGGGGGGGGGG
GGGGGGGGGGGAGGGGCGGGGCGGGGCGAGGCGGAGAGGTGCGGCGGCAGCCAATCAGAGCGGCGCGCTC
CGAAAGTTTCCTTTTATGGCGAGGCGGCGGCGGCGGCGGCCCTATAAAAAGCGAAGCGCGCGGCGGGCGG
GAGTCGCTGCGCGCTGCCTTCGCCCCGTGCCCCGCTCCGCCGCCGCCTCGCGCCGCCCGCCCCGGCTCTG
ACTGACCGCGTTACTCCCACAGGTGAGCGGGCGGGACGGCCCTTCTCCTCCGGGCTGTAATTAGCGCTTG
GTTTAATGACGGCTTGTTTCTTTTCTGTGGCTGCGTGAAAGCCTTGAGGGGCTCCGGGAGGGCCCTTTGT
GCGGGGGGAGCGGCTCGGGGGGTGCGTGCGTGTGTGTGTGCGTGGGGAGCGCCGCGTGCGGCTCCGCGCT
GCCCGGCGGCTGTGAGCGCTGCGGGCGCGGCGCGGGGCTTTGTGCGCTCCGCAGTGTGCGCGAGGGGAGC
GCGGCCGGGGGCGGTGCCCCGCGGTGCGGGGGGGGCTGCGAGGGGAACAAAGGCTGCGTGCGGGGTGTGT
GCGTGGGGGGGTGAGCAGGGGGTGTGGGCGCGTCGGTCGGGCTGCAACCCCCCCTGCACCCCCCTCCCCG
AGTTGCTGAGCACGGCCCGGCTTCGGGTGCGGGGCTCCGTACGGGGCGTGGCGCGGGGCTCGCCGTGCCG
GGCGGGGGGTGGCGGCAGGTGGGGGTGCCGGGCGGGGCGGGGCCGCCTCGGGCCGGGGAGGGCTCGGGGG
AGGGGCGCGGCGGCCCCCGGAGCGCCGGCGGCTGTCGAGGCGCGGCGAGCCGCAGCCATTGCCTTTTATG
GTAATCGTGCGAGAGGGCGCAGGGACTTCCTTTGTCCCAAATCTGTGCGGAGCCGAAATCTGGGAGGCGC
CGCCGCACCCCCTCTAGCGGGCGCGGGGCGAAGCGGTGCGGCGCCGGCAGGAAGGAAATGGGCGGGGAGG
GCCTTCGTGCGTCGCCGCGCCGCCGTCCCCTTCTCCCTCTCCAGCCTCGGGGCTGTCCGCGGGGGGACGG
CTGCCTTCGGGGGGGACGGGGCAGGGCGGGGTTCGGCTTCTGGCGTGTGACCGGCGGCTCTAGAGCCTCT
GCTAACCATGTTCATGCCTTCTTCTTTTTCCTACAGCTCCTGGGCAACGTGCTGGTTATTGTGCTGTCTC
ATCATTTTGGCAAAGAATTCCTCGATCGACGGTATCGAAGCCACCATGGGAAATCAGCTGGCCGGCATCG
CTCCTAGCCAGATTCTGTCCGTGGAATCTTACTTCAGTGACATCCATGATTTTGAGTATGACAAATCACT
GGGAAGCACCGACTTCTTTAAGGTGGCCCGGGCTAAACACAGAGAAGGCCTGGTGGTGGTGAAGGTGTTC
GCTATCCAGGATCCCACTCTGCCTCTGACCAGTTATAAACAGGAGCTGGAGGAACTGAAGATTAGACTGA
ACTCAGCCCAGAATTGCCTGCCATTCCAGAAAGCTAGCGAGAAGGCCTCCGAAAAAGCCGCTATGCTGTT
TAGGCAGTACGTGCGCGACAACCTGTATGATCGGATTTCCACAAGACCCTTCCTGAACAATATCGAGAAG
CGGTGGATCGCCTTTCAGATTCTGACTGCTGTGGACCAGGCCCATAAATCTGGAGTGAGACACGGCGATA
TCAAGACTGAGAACGTGATGGTGACCAGCTGGAATTGGGTGCTGCTGACAGACTTCGCTTCCTTTAAGCC
AACTTACCTGCCCGAAGACAACCCTGCCGATTTCAATTATTTCTTTGACACTAGCCGGAGAAGGACCTGC
TACATCGCTCCTGAGCGGTTCGTGGATGGCGGGATGTTTGCCACCGAGCTGGAATACATGAGAGACCCAT
CAACACCCCTGGTGGATCTGAACAGCAATCAGAGGAGGAGAGGAGAGCTGAAGAGGGCTATGGACATCTT
TTCTGCTGGGTGTGTGATTGCCGAGCTGTTCACCGAAGGAGTGCCTCTGTTTGATCTGAGTCAGCTGCTG
GCCTATAGGAACGGACACTTCTTTCCAGAGCAGGTGCTGAATAAGATCGAGGATCATAGCATTCGCGAAC
TGGTGACACAGATGATCCACAGGGAACCAGACAAACGCC
