>Addgene plasmid #232913 | pCAG/VPS15(R36D)-TSF | depositor partial sequence | sequence record 458043 | VPS15(R36D)
GATCGACGGTATCGAAGCCACCATGGGAAATCAGCTGGCCGGCATCGCTCCTAGCCAGATTCTGTCCGTG
GAATCTTACTTCAGTGACATCCATGATTTTGAGTATGACAAATCACTGGGAAGCACCGACTTCTTTAAGG
TGGCCCGGGCTAAACACAGAGAAGGCCTGGTGGTGGTGAAGGTGTTCGCTATCCAGGATCCCACTCTGCC
TCTGACCAGTTATAAACAGGAGCTGGAGGAACTGAAGATTAGACTGAACTCAGCCCAGAATTGCCTGCCA
TTCCAGAAAGCTAGCGAGAAGGCCTCCGAAAAAGCCGCTATGCTGTTTAGGCAGTACGTGCGCGACAACC
TGTATGATCGGATTTCCACAAGACCCTTCCTGAACAATATCGAGAAGCGGTGGATCGCCTTTCAGATTCT
GACTGCTGTGGACCAGGCCCATAAATCTGGAGTGAGACACGGCGATATCAAGACTGAGAACGTGATGGTG
ACCAGCTGGAATTGGGTGCTGCTGACAGACTTCGCTTCCTTTAAGCCAACTTACCTGCCCGAAGACAACC
CTGCCGATTTCAATTATTTCTTTGACACTAGCCGGAGAAGGACCTGCTACATCGCTCCTGAGCGGTTCGT
GGATGGCGGGATGTTTGCCACCGAGCTGGAATACATGAGAGACCCATCAACACCCCTGGTGGATCTGAAC
AGCAATCAGAGGAGGAGAGGAGAGCTGAAGAGGGCTATGGACATCTTTTCTGCTGGGTGTGTGATTGCCG
AGCTGTTCACCGAAGGAGTGCCTCTGTTTGATCTGAGTCAGCTGCTGGCCTATAGGAACGGACACTTCTT
TCCAGAGCAGGTGCTGAATAAGATCGAGGATCATAGCATTCGCGAACTGGTGACACAGATGATCCACAGG
GAACCAGACAAACGCCTGGAGGCTGAAGATTACCTGAAGCAGCAGAGAGGCAACGCCTTCCCAGAGATCT
TCTACACATTTCTGCAGCCCTATATGGCCCAGTTCGCTAAAGAGACTTTTCTGAGCGCCGACGAACGGAT
CCTGGTCATCAGAAAGGATCTGGGAAACATCATTCATAATCTGTGCGGCCACGACCTGCCCGAAAAAGCC
GAGGGCGAACCTAAGGAGAATGGGCTGGTCATCCTGGTGTCTGTGATTACAAGTTGCCTGCAGACTCTGA
AGTATTGTGATAGCAAACTGGCCGCTCTGGAACTGATCCTGCATCTGGCTCCAAGGCTGTCCGTGGAGAT
CCTGCTGGACAGAATTACCCCTTACCTGCTGCACTTCTCCAACGATTCTGTGCCACGGGTGAGAGCCGAG
GCTCTGAGGACACTGACTAAAGTGCTGGCCCTGGTGAAGGAAGTGCCTCGCAACGACATCAATATCTACC
CCGAGTATATCCTGCCTGGCATTGCCCACCTGGCTCAGGACGATGCCACTATTGTGAGGCTGGCCTATGC
TGAGAATATCGCCCTGCTGGCTGAAACCGCCCTGCGCTTTCTGGAGCTGGTGCAGCTGAAGAACCTGAAT
ATGGAAAACGACCCCAACAATGAGGAAATCGATGAGGTGACCCATCCTAACGGGAATTACGACACAGAGC
TGCAGGCCCTGCACGAAATGGTGCAGCAGAAAGTGGTGACCCTGCTGTCCGATCCAGAAAACATTGTGAA
GCAGACTCTGATGGAGAATGGGATCACCAGGCTGTGTGTGTTCTTTGGACGCCAGAAAGCTAACGACGTG
CTGCTGTCACATATGATCACATTCCTGAACGACAAGAATGATTGGCACCTGCGGGGCGCCTTCTTTGATA
GCATCGTGGGAGTGGCCGCTTATGTGGGCTGGCAGAGCTCCTCTATTCTGAAGCCTCTGCTGCAGCAGGG
GCTGTCTGACGCCGAGGAATTTGTGATCGTGAAAGCTCTGTATGCCCTGACCTGCATGTGTCAGCTGGGA
CTGCTGCAGAAGCCACATGTGTACGAGTTCGCTAGCGATATCGCCCCATTTCTGTGCCACCCCAATCTGT
GGATTCGGTATGGGGCCGTGGGATTCATCACTGTGGTGGCTAGACAGATTAGCACCGCCGACGTGTACTG
TAAACTGATGCCATACCTGGATCCCTATATCACACAGCCCATCATTCAGATTGAACGGAAACTGGTGCTG
CTGTCCGTGCTGAAGGAGCCTGTGTCTAGGAGTATTTTCGACTACGCCCTGCGCAGCAAGGATATCACTT
CCCTGTTTAGACACCTGCATATGAGGCAGAAGAAACGCAACGGATCCCTGCCTGACTGCCCACCTCCAGA
GGATCCAGCCATCGCTCAGCTGCTGAAGAAACTGCTGTCTCAGGGGATGACCGAGGAAGAGGAAGACAAG
CTGCTGGCCCTGAAAGATTTCATGATGAAGTCTAACAAGGCCAAAGCTAATATCGTGGACCAGAGTCACC
TGCATGATAGTTCACAGAAGGGCGTGATCGACCTGGCCGCTCTGGGCATTACAGGGAGGCAGGTGGATCT
GGTGAAGACTAAACAGGAGCCCGACGATAAAAGGGCCCGCAAGCACGTGAAACAGGACAGCAACGTGAAT
GAGGAATGGAAGTCAATGTTTGGAAGCCTGGACCCCCCTAATATGCCTCAGGCTCTGCCAAAAGGCAGCG
ATCAGGAAGTGATCCAGACCGGGAAGCCACCAAGATCAGAGAGCTCCGCCGGCATTTGTGTGCCCCTGAG
CACATCTAGTCAGGTGCCTGAGGTGACCACAGTGCAGAACAAGAAACCTGTGATCCCAGTGCTGTCAAGC
ACCATTCTGCCAAGCACATACCAGATCAGGATTACTACCTGCAAAACCGAACTGCAGCAGCTGATCCAGC
AGAAGCGGGAGCAGTGTAACGCTGAAAGAATTGCCAAGCAGATGATGGAGAATGCCGAGTGGGAAAGTAA
ACCTCCACCACCTGGATGGAGGCCAAAGGGACTGCTGGTGGCTCACCTGCATGAACACAAAAGCGCCGTG
AATCGGATCAGAGTGTCCGACGAGCACTCTCTGTTCGCCACATGCTCCAACGATGGAACTGTGAAGATTT
GGAATTCTCAGAAGATGGAGGGCAAAACAACTACCACAAGGTCTATCCTGACCTATAGTCGGATTGGAGG
CAGAGTGAAGACCCTGACATTTTGTCAGGGCAGCCATTACCTGGCCATCGCTTCCGACAACGGGGCTGTG
CAGCTGCTGGGAATTGAAGCCTCAAAGCTGCCCAAAAGCCCTAAGATCCACCCCCTGCAGTCCAGGATTC
TGGACCAGAAGGAGGATGGCTGCGTGGTGGACATGCACCATTTCAACAGTGGGGCCCAGTCAGTGCTGGC
CTACGCTACAGTGAATGGGTCTCTGGTGGGATGGGATCTGCGCTCCTCTAGTAACGCTTGGACTCTGAAG
CATGACCTGAAATCCGGCCTGATCACCTCTTTCGCCGTGGATATTCACCAGTGCTGGCTGTGTATCGGCA
CATCAAGCGGGACTATGGCTTGCTGGGACATGCGCTTTCAGCTGCCAATCTCCTCTCATTGTCACCCAAG
CAGGGCTAGGATTAGGAGGCTGTCTATGCACCCTCTGTATCAGAGTTGGGTCATCGCCGCTGTGCAGGGG
AACAATGAAGTGTCCATGTGGGACATGGAGACCGGAGATCGGAGATTCACACTGTGGGCTAGTTCAGCCC
CACCCCTGTCTGAGCTGCAGCCTAGTCCACATTCAGTGCACGGGATCTACTGTTCCCCTGCTGATGGAAA
TCCAATCCTGCTGACCGCCGGCTCTGACATGAAAATTAGGTTTTGGGATCTGGCTTACCCAGAGCGCAGT
TATGTGGTGGCCGGCTCAACCAGCTCCCCCTCAGTGAGCTACTATCGGAAGATCATTGAGGGCACAGAAG
TGGTGCAGGAAATCCAGAACAAGCAGAAAGTGGGACCAAGTGACGATACTCCAAGGAGGGGACCTGAGTC
ACTGCCAGTGGGACACCATGACATCATTACCGATGTGGCTACATTCCAGACTACCCAGGGCTTCATCGTG
ACCGCCTCCAGAGACGGCATCGTGAAAGTGTGGAAGGGTACCGAAAACCTGTACTTCCAATCCGGTATGG
CGGCCTGGTCACACCCGCAGTTCGAGAAAGGTGGAGGTGCCCGAGGTGGATCGGGAGGTGGATCGTGGAG
CCACCCGCAGTTCGAAAAAGGATTCGATTACAAGGATGACGATGACAAGTAGCTCGAGGAATTCACTCCT
CAGGTGCAGGCTGCC
